>Addgene plasmid #170644 | pGEX Syt1 C2AB (96-421) F234C | addgene full sequence | sequence record 336989 | Addgene NGS Result
AGCTTATCGACTGCACGGTGCACCAATGCTTCTGGCGTCAGGCAGCCATCGGAAGCTGTGGTATGGCTGT
GCAGGTCGTAAATCACTGCATAATTCGTGTCGCTCAAGGCGCACTCCCGTTCTGGATAATGTTTTTTGCG
CCGACATCATAACGGTTCTGGCAAATATTCTGAAATGAGCTGTTGACAATTAATCATCGGCTCGTATAAT
GTGTGGAATTGTGAGCGGATAACAATTTCACACAGGAAACAGTATTCATGTCCCCTATACTAGGTTATTG
GAAAATTAAGGGCCTTGTGCAACCCACTCGACTTCTTTTGGAATATCTTGAAGAAAAATATGAAGAGCAT
TTGTATGAGCGCGATGAAGGTGATAAATGGCGAAACAAAAAGTTTGAATTGGGTTTGGAGTTTCCCAATC
TTCCTTATTATATTGATGGTGATGTTAAATTAACACAGTCTATGGCCATCATACGTTATATAGCTGACAA
GCACAACATGTTGGGTGGTTGTCCAAAAGAGCGTGCAGAGATTTCAATGCTTGAAGGAGCGGTTTTGGAT
ATTAGATACGGTGTTTCGAGAATTGCATATAGTAAAGACTTTGAAACTCTCAAAGTTGATTTTCTTAGCA
AGCTACCTGAAATGCTGAAAATGTTCGAAGATCGTTTATGTCATAAAACATATTTAAATGGTGATCATGT
AACCCATCCTGACTTCATGTTGTATGACGCTCTTGATGTTGTTTTATACATGGACCCAATGTGCCTGGAT
GCGTTCCCAAAATTAGTTTGTTTTAAAAAACGTATTGAAGCTATCCCACAAATTGATAAGTACTTGAAAT
CCAGCAAGTATATAGCATGGCCTTTGCAGGGCTGGCAAGCCACGTTTGGTGGTGGCGACCATCCTCCAAA
ATCGGATCTGGTTCCGCGTGGATCCATGGGAGGAAAGAACGCCATTAACATGAAAGACGTGAAAGACTTA
GGGAAGACCATGAAGGATCAGGCCCTTAAGGATGACGATGCTGAAACCGGACTGACTGATGGAGAAGAAA
AGGAAGAGCCCAAGGAAGAGGAGAAACTGGGAAAGCTCCAATATTCACTGGACTATGACTTCCAGAATAA
CCAGCTGTTGGTGGGAATCATCCAGGCTGCTGAACTGCCCGCCCTGGACATGGGGGGTACATCCGATCCA
TACGTCAAAGTCTTCCTGCTGCCTGACAAAAAGAAGAAATTTGAGACTAAAGTCCACCGGAAAACCCTCA
ATCCAGTCTTCAATGAACAATTTACTTTCAAGGTACCCTACTCGGAATTAGGTGGCAAAACCCTGGTGAT
GGCTGTGTATGACTTTGATCGCTGTTCCAAGCACGACATCATCGGAGAGTTCAAAGTTCCTATGAACACC
GTGGATTTTGGCCATGTGACCGAGGAGTGGCGCGATCTCCAGAGCGCTGAGAAAGAAGAGCAAGAGAAAC
TGGGTGACATCGCCTTCTCCCTCCGCTACGTCCCTACTGCCGGCAAACTGACTGTTGTCATTCTGGAAGC
CAAGAACCTGAAGAAGATGGATGTGGGTGGCTTATCTGATCCCTACGTGAAGATTCACCTGATGCAGAAC
GGTAAGAGGCTGAAGAAGAAAAAGACGACGATTAAGAAGAACACACTCAACCCCTACTACAACGAGTCCT
TCAGCTTTGAAGTTCCGTTCGAGCAAATCCAGAAAGTGCAAGTGGTGGTAACTGTTTTGGACTATGACAA
GATTGGCAAGAACGACGCCATCGGAAAAGTCTTCGTTGGTTACAACAGCACTGGGGCGGAGCTGCGACAC
TGGTCAGACATGCTGGCCAACCCCCGGCGACCCATCGCACAGTGGCACACTCTGCAGGTAGAGGAGGAGG
TTGATGCCATGCTGGCTGTCAAGAAGTAAGAATTCCCGGGTCGACTCGAGCGGCCGCATCGTGACTGACT
GACGATCTGCCTCGCGCGTTTCGGTGATGACGGTGAAAACCTCTGACACATGCAGCTCCCGGAGACGGTC
ACAGCTTGTCTGTAAGCGGATGCCGGGAGCAGACAAGCCCGTCAGGGCGCGTCAGCGGGTGTTGGCGGGT
GTCGGGGCGCAGCCATGACCCAGTCACGTAGCGATAGCGGAGTGTATAATTCTTGAAGACGAAAGGGCCT
CGTGATACGCCTATTTTTATAGGTTAATGTCATGATAATAATGGTTTCTTAGACGTCAGGTGGCACTTTT
CGGGGAAATGTGCGCGGAACCCCTATTTGTTTATTTTTCTAAATACATTCAAATATGTATCCGCTCATGA
GACAATAACCCTGATAAATGCTTCAATAATATTGAAAAAGGAAGAGTATGAGTATTCAACATTTCCGTGT
CGCCCTTATTCCCTTTTTTGCGGCATTTTGCCTTCCTGTTTTTGCTCACCCAGAAACGCTGGTGAAAGTA
AAAGATGCTGAAGATCAGTTGGGTGCACGAGTGGGTTACATCGAACTGGATCTCAACAGCGGTAAGATCC
TTGAGAGTTTTCGCCCCGAAGAACGTTTTCCAATGATGAGCACTTTTAAAGTTCTGCTATGTGGCGCGGT
ATTATCCCGTGTTGACGCCGGGCAAGAGCAACTCGGTCGCCGCATACACTATTCTCAGAATGACTTGGTT
GAGTACTCACCAGTCACAGAAAAGCATCTTACGGATGGCATGACAGTAAGAGAATTATGCAGTGCTGCCA
TAACCATGAGTGATAACACTGCGGCCAACTTACTTCTGACAACGATCGGAGGACCGAAGGAGCTAACCGC
TTTTTTGCACAACATGGGGGATCATGTAACTCGCCTTGATCGTTGGGAACCGGAGCTGAATGAAGCCATA
CCAAACGACGAGCGTGACACCACGATGCCTGCAGCAATGGCAACAACGTTGCGCAAACTATTAACTGGCG
AACTACTTACTCTAGCTTCCCGGCAACAATTAATAGACTGGATGGAGGCGGATAAAGTTGCAGGACCACT
TCTGCGCTCGGCCCTTCCGGCTGGCTGGTTTATTGCTGATAAATCTGGAGCCGGTGAGCGTGGGTCTCGC
GGTATCATTGCAGCACTGGGGCCAGATGGTAAGCCCTCCCGTATCGTAGTTATCTACACGACGGGGAGTC
AGGCAACTATGGATGAACGAAATAGACAGATCGCTGAGATAGGTGCCTCACTGATTAAGCATTGGTAACT
GTCAGACCAAGTTTACTCATATATACTTTAGATTGATTTAAAACTTCATTTTTAATTTAAAAGGATCTAG
GTGAAGATCCTTTTTGATAATCTCATGACCAAAATCCCTTAACGTGAGTTTTCGTTCCACTGAGCGTCAG
ACCCCGTAGAAAAGATCAAAGGATCTTCTTGAGATCCTTTTTTTCTGCGCGTAATCTGCTGCTTGCAAAC
AAAAAAACCACCGCTACCAGCGGTGGTTTGTTTGCCGGATCAAGAGCTACCAACTCTTTTTCCGAAGGTA
ACTGGCTTCAGCAGAGCGCAGATACCAAATACTGTCCTTCTAGTGTAGCCGTAGTTAGGCCACCACTTCA
AGAACTCTGTAGCACCGCCTACATACCTCGCTCTGCTAATCCTGTTACCAGTGGCTGCTGCCAGTGGCGA
TAAGTCGTGTCTTACCGGGTTGGACTCAAGACGATAGTTACCGGATAAGGCGCAGCGGTCGGGCTGAACG
GGGGGTTCGTGCACACAGCCCAGCTTGGAGCGAACGACCTACACCGAACTGAGATACCTACAGCGTGAGC
TATGAGAAAGCGCCACGCTTCCCGAAGGGAGAAAGGCGGACAGGTATCCGGTAAGCGGCAGGGTCGGAAC
AGGAGAGCGCACGAGGGAGCTTCCAGGGGGAAACGCCTGGTATCTTTATAGTCCTGTCGGGTTTCGCCAC
CTCTGACTTGAGCGTCGATTTTTGTGATGCTCGTCAGGGGGGCGGAGCCTATGGAAAAACGCCAGCAACG
CGGCCTTTTTACGGTTCCTGGCCTTTTGCTGGCCTTTTGCTCACATGTTCTTTCCTGCGTTATCCCCTGA
TTCTGTGGATAACCGTATTACCGCCTTTGAGTGAGCTGATACCGCTCGCCGCAGCCGAACGACCGAGCGC
AGCGAGTCAGTGAGCGAGGAAGCGGAAGAGCGCCTGATGCGGTATTTTCTCCTTACGCATCTGTGCGGTA
TTTCACACCGCATAAATTCCGACACCATCGAATGGCGCAAAACCTTTCGCGGTATGGCATGATAGCGCCC
GGAAGAGAGTCAATTCAGGGTGGTGAATGTGAAACCAGTAACGTTATACGATGTCGCAGAGTATGCCGGT
GTCTCTTATCAGACCGTTTCCCGCGTGGTGAACCAGGCCAGCCACGTTTCTGCGAAAACGCGGGAAAAAG
TGGAAGCGGCGATGGCGGAGCTGAATTACATTCCCAACCGCGTGGCACAACAACTGGCGGGCAAACAGTC
GTTGCTGATTGGCGTTGCCACCTCCAGTCTGGCCCTGCACGCGCCGTCGCAAATTGTCGCGGCGATTAAA
TCTCGCGCCGATCAACTGGGTGCCAGCGTGGTGGTGTCGATGGTAGAACGAAGCGGCGTCGAAGCCTGTA
AAGCGGCGGTGCACAATCTTCTCGCGCAACGCGTCAGTGGGCTGATCATTAACTATCCGCTGGATGACCA
GGATGCCATTGCTGTGGAAGCTGCCTGCACTAATGTTCCGGCGTTATTTCTTGATGTCTCTGACCAGACA
CCCATCAACAGTATTATTTTCTCCCATGAAGACGGTACGCGACTGGGCGTGGAGCATCTGGTCGCATTGG
GTCACCAGCAAATCGCGCTGTTAGCGGGCCCATTAAGTTCTGTCTCGGCGCGTCTGCGTCTGGCTGGCTG
GCATAAATATCTCACTCGCAATCAAATTCAGCCGATAGCGGAACGGGAAGGCGACTGGAGTGCCATGTCC
GGTTTTCAACAAACCATGCAAATGCTGAATGAGGGCATCGTTCCCACTGCGATGCTGGTTGCCAACGATC
AGATGGCGCTGGGCGCAATGCGCGCCATTACCGAGTCCGGGCTGCGCGTTGGTGCGGATATCTCGGTAGT
GGGATACGACGATACCGAAGACAGCTCATGTTATATCCCGCCGTTAACCACCATCAAACAGGATTTTCGC
CTGCTGGGGCAAACCAGCGTGGACCGCTTGCTGCAACTCTCTCAGGGCCAGGCGGTGAAGGGCAATCAGC
TGTTGCCCGTCTCACTGGTGAAAAGAAAAACCACCCTGGCGCCCAATACGCAAACCGCCTCTCCCCGCGC
GTTGGCCGATTCATTAATGCAGCTGGCACGACAGGTTTCCCGACTGGAAAGCGGGCAGTGAGCGCAACGC
AATTAATGTAAGTTAGCTCACTCATTAGGCACCCCAGGCTTTACACTTTATGCTTCCGGCTCGTATGTTG
TGTGGAATTGTGAGCGGATAACAATTTCACACAGGAAACAGCTATGACCATGATTACGGATTCACTGGCC
GTCGTTTTACAACGTCGTGACTGGGAAAACCCTGGCGTTACCCAACTTAATCGCCTTGCAGCACATCCCC
CTTTCGCCAGCTGGCGTAATAGCGAAGAGGCCCGCACCGATCGCCCTTCCCAACAGTTGCGCAGCCTGAA
TGGCGAATGGCGCTTTGCCTGGTTTCCGGCACCAGAAGCGGTGCCGGAAAGCTGGCTGGAGTGCGATCTT
CCTGAGGCCGATACTGTCGTCGTCCCCTCAAACTGGCAGATGCACGGTTACGATGCGCCCATCTACACCA
ACGTGACCTATCCCATTACGGTCAATCCGCCGTTTGTTCCCACGGAGAATCCGACGGGTTGTTACTCGCT
CACATTTAATGTTGATGAAAGCTGGCTACAGGAAGGCCAGACGCGAATTATTTTTGATGGCGTTGGAATT
Features (pLannotate 1.2.2; 17 found; start..end, strand, type, name):
    183..211     +  promoter       tac promoter: strong E. coli promoter; hybrid between the trp and lac UV5 promoters
    219..235     +  protein_bind   lac operator: The lac repressor binds to the lac operator to inhibit transcription in E. coli. This inhibition can be relieved by adding lactose or isopropyl-β-D-thiogalactopyranoside (IPTG). lac repressor encoded by lacI
    258..911     +  CDS            GST26_SCHJA: Experimental evidence at protein level: Swiss-Prot protein existence level 1. GST isoenzymes appear to play a central role in the parasite detoxification system. Other functions are also suspected including a role in increasing the solubility of haematin in the parasite gut. From Schistosoma japonicum (Blood fluke).
    942..1916    +  CDS            Syt1 (fragment): SYT1_MOUSE - Experimental evidence at protein level: Swiss-Prot protein existence level 1. Calcium sensor that participates in triggering neurotransmitter release at the synapse (PubMed:11242035). May have a regulatory role in the membrane interactions during trafficking of synaptic vesicles at the active zone of the synapse (PubMed:7961887). It binds acidic phospholipids with a specificity that requires the presence of both an acidic head group and a diacyl backbone. A Ca(2+)- dependent interaction between synaptotagmin and putative receptors for activated protein kinase C has also been repor
   1967..2006    +  CDS            rop (fragment): Rop protein, which maintains plasmids at low copy number; rop
   2108..2148    +  misc_feature   bom (fragment): basis of mobility region from pBR322
   2253..2357    +  promoter       AmpR promoter: bla
   2358..3218    +  CDS            AmpR: β-lactamase; bla; confers resistance to ampicillin, carbenicillin, and related antibiotics
   3389..3977    +  rep_origin     ori: high-copy-number ColE1/pMB1/pBR322/pUC origin of replication
   4163..4214    -  misc_feature   bom (fragment): basis of mobility region from pBR322
   4221..4298    +  promoter       lacI promoter: lacI
   4299..5381    +  CDS            lacI: lac repressor; lacI; The lac repressor binds to the lac operator to inhibit transcription in E. coli. This inhibition can be relieved by adding lactose or isopropyl-β-D-thiogalactopyranoside (IPTG).
   5394..5415    +  protein_bind   CAP binding site: CAP binding activates transcription in the presence of cAMP. E. coli catabolite activator protein
   5430..5460    +  promoter       lac promoter: promoter for the E. coli lac operon
   5468..5484    +  protein_bind   lac operator: The lac repressor binds to the lac operator to inhibit transcription in E. coli. This inhibition can be relieved by adding lactose or isopropyl-β-D-thiogalactopyranoside (IPTG). lac repressor encoded by lacI
   5504..5677    +  CDS            lacZα: LacZα fragment of β-galactosidase; lacZ fragment
   5941..107     -  CDS            yciV (fragment) (across the origin): RNAAM_ECOLI - Also known as trpH From Escherichia coli (strain K12).
