[The description below was written by a language model from this plasmid's Addgene catalogue record and pLannotate feature annotations shown in this document.]
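Description:
pGEX Syt1 C2AB (96-421) F234C is a bacterial expression plasmid of about 5.95 kb, built on the pGEX-4T backbone, for producing a fragment of rat synaptotagmin-1 (Syt1) in E. coli for purification. It replicates from a ColE1/pMB1-type origin and is selected with ampicillin through the bla (β-lactamase) gene and its own promoter. The catalogue lists it as low copy. Only short fragments of rop and the bom region are annotated, along with leftover lac promoter/lacZα backbone sequence and a small yciV-like fragment that have no evident role in expression.

The expression cassette consists of the hybrid tac promoter followed by a lac operator, driving an open reading frame that begins with Schistosoma japonicum glutathione S-transferase (GST) and continues, after a short linker, into the Syt1 coding segment. The plasmid also carries lacI, so transcription is repressed until it is induced with IPTG, and the GST moiety allows affinity capture on glutathione resin. pGEX-4T vectors normally place a thrombin cleavage site in this linker, but the feature table does not annotate one.

As the name indicates, the insert spans residues 96-421, the cytoplasmic portion containing the tandem C2A and C2B calcium-binding domains. The annotation tool matched it to the mouse orthologue, whereas the catalogue gives rat as the species. Two substitutions are recorded, C277A and F234C. The record does not explain their purpose, though the pattern of removing one cysteine and introducing another would fit single-site labelling. The construct comes from a study on the molecular basis of synaptotagmin-1-associated neurodevelopmental disorder, and the recombinant protein would suit in vitro biochemical work on this calcium sensor.
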