Addgene plasmid #170644: pGEX Syt1 C2AB (96-421) F234C
Purpose: Expression of syt1 for purification in E. Coli
Depositing lab: Edwin Chapman. Depositing organization: University of Wisconsin, Madison. Publication: Molecular Basis for Synaptotagmin-1-Associated Neurodevelopmental Disorder. Bradberry MM, Courtney NA, Dominguez MJ, Lofquist SM, Knox AT, Sutton RB, Chapman ER. Neuron. 2020 Jul 8;107(1):52-64.e7. doi: 10.1016/j.neuron.2020.04.003. Epub 2020 May 1. PubMed 32362337.
Backbone
  Vector backbone: pGEX-4T
  Vector type: Bacterial Expression
Growth in bacteria
  Bacterial resistance: Ampicillin, 100 μg/mL
  Growth temperature: 37°C
  Growth strain: DH5alpha
  Copy number: Low Copy
Gene/Insert
  Gene/Insert name: SYT1
  Species: R. norvegicus (rat)
  Mutation: C277A, F234C
  Entrez Gene: Syt1 (a.k.a. P65)
  Cloning method: Ligation Independent Cloning
Terms and licenses: Academic/Nonprofit Terms; Industry Terms: Not Available to Industry
How to cite: pGEX Syt1 C2AB (96-421) F234C was a gift from Edwin Chapman (Addgene plasmid # 170644 ; http://n2t.net/addgene:170644 ; RRID:Addgene_170644)
